>Addgene plasmid #16519 | pCI-neo beta catenin S33Y | addgene full sequence | sequence record 227467 | Addgene NGS Result
GGCATTGATTATTGACTAGTTATTAATAGTAATCAATTACGGGGTCATTAGTTCATAGCCCATATATGGA
GTTCCGCGTTACATAACTTACGGTAAATGGCCCGCCTGGCTGACCGCCCAACGACCCCCGCCCATTGACG
TCAATAATGACGTATGTTCCCATAGTAACGCCAATAGGGACTTTCCATTGACGTCAATGGGTGGAGTATT
TACGGTAAACTGCCCACTTGGCAGTACATCAAGTGTATCATATGCCAAGTCCGCCCCCTATTGACGTCAA
TGACGGTAAATGGCCCGCCTGGCATTATGCCCAGTACATGACCTTACGGGACTTTCCTACTTGGCAGTAC
ATCTACGTATTAGTCATCGCTATTACCATGGTGATGCGGTTTTGGCAGTACACCAATGGGCGTGGATAGC
GGTTTGACTCACGGGGATTTCCAAGTCTCCACCCCATTGACGTCAATGGGAGTTTGTTTTGGCACCAAAA
TCAACGGGACTTTCCAAAATGTCGTAACAACTGCGATCGCCCGCCCCGTTGACGCAAATGGGCGGTAGGC
GTGTACGGTGGGAGGTCTATATAAGCAGAGCTCGTTTAGTGAACCGTCAGATCACTAGAAGCTTTATTGC
GGTAGTTTATCACAGTTAAATTGCTAACGCAGTCAGTGCTTCTGACACAACAGTCTCGAACTTAAGCTGC
AGTGACTCTCTTAAGGTAGCCTTGCAGAAGTTGGTCGTGAGGCACTGGGCAGGTAAGTATCAAGGTTACA
AGACAGGTTTAAGGAGACCAATAGAAACTGGGCTTGTCGAGACAGAGAAGACTCTTGCGTTTCTGATAGG
CACCTATTGGTCTTACTGACATCCACTTTGCCTTTCTCTCCACAGGTGTCCACTCCCAGTTCAATTACAG
CTCTTAAGGCTAGAGTACTTAATACGACTCACTATAGGCTAGAACCACCATGGCTACTCAAGCTGATTTG
ATGGAGTTGGACATGGCCATGGAACCAGACAGAAAAGCGGCTGTTAGTCACTGGCAGCAACAGTCTTACC
TGGACTATGGAATCCATTCTGGTGCCACTACCACAGCTCCTTCTCTGAGTGGTAAAGGCAATCCTGAGGA
AGAGGATGTGGATACCTCCCAAGTCCTGTATGAGTGGGAACAGGGATTTTCTCAGTCCTTCACTCAAGAA
CAAGTAGCTGATATTGATGGACAGTATGCAATGACTCGAGCTCAGAGGGTACGAGCTGCTATGTTCCCTG
AGACATTAGATGAGGGCATGCAGATCCCATCTACACAGTTTGATGCTGCTCATCCCACTAATGTCCAGCG
TTTGGCTGAACCATCACAGATGCTGAAA
[1614 nt withheld, positions 1359-2972]
AAACGGCTTTCAGTTGAGCTGACCAGCTCTCTCTTCAGAACAGAGCCAATGGCTTGGAATGAGACTGCTG
ATCTTGGACTTGATATTGGTGCCCAGGGAGAACCCCTTGGATATCGCCAGGATGATCCTAGCTATCGTTC
TTTTCACTCTGGTGGATATGGCCAGGATGCCTTGGGTATGGACCCCATGATGGAACATGAGATGGGTGGC
CACCACCCTGGTGCTGACTATCCAGTTGATGGGCTGCCAGATCTGGGGCATGCCCAGGACCTCATGGATG
GGCTGCCTCCAGGTGACAGCAATCAGCTGGCCTGGTTTGATACTGACCTGTAATCTAGAGTCGACCCGGG
CGGCCGCTTCCCTTTAGTGAGGGTTAATGCTTCGAGCAGACATGATAAGATACATTGATGAGTTTGGACA
AACCACAACTAGAATGCAGTGAAAAAAATGCTTTATTTGTGAAATTTGTGATGCTATTGCTTTATTTGTA
ACCATTATAAGCTGCAATAAACAAGTTAACAACAACAATTGCATTCATTTTATGTTTCAGGTTCAGGGGG
AGATGTGGGAGGTTTTTTAAAGCAAGTAAAACCTCTACAAATGTGGTAAAATCCGATAAGGATCGATCCG
GGCTGGCGTAATAGCGAAGAGGCCCGCACCGATCGCCCTTCCCAACAGTTGCGCAGCCTGAATGGCGAAT
GG
[124 nt withheld, positions 3675-3798]
C
[91 nt withheld, positions 3800-3890]
A
[49 nt withheld, positions 3892-3940]
CCTTTGACGTTGGAGTCCACGTTCTTT
[37 nt withheld, positions 3968-4004]
ACCCTATCTCGGTCTATTCTTTTGATTTATAAGGGATTTTGCCGATTTCGGCCTATTGGTTAAAAAATGA
GCTGATTTAACAAAAATTTAACGCGAATTTTAACAAAATATTAACGCTTACAATTTCCTGATGCGGTATT
TTCTCCTTACGCATCTGTGCGGTATTTCACACCGCATACGCGGATCTGCGCAGCACCATGGCCTGAAATA
ACCTCTGAAAGAGGAACTTGGTTAGGTACCTTCTGAGGCGGAAAGAACCAGCTGTGGAATGTGTGTCAGT
TAGGGTGTGGAAAGTCCCCAGGCTCCCCAGCAGGCAGAAGTATGCAAAGCATGCATCTCAATTAGTCAGC
AACCAGGTGTGGAAAGTCCCCAGGCTCCCCAGCAGGCAGAAGTATGCAAAGCATGCATCTCAATTAGTCA
GCAACCATAGTCCCGCCCCTAACTCCGCCCATCCCGCCCCTAACTCCGCCCAGTTCCGCCCATTCTCCGC
CCCATGGCTGACTAATTTTTTTTATTTATGCAGAGGCCGAGGCCGCCTCGGCCTCTGAGCTATTCCAGAA
GTAGTGAGGAGGCTTTTTTGGAGGCCTAGGCTTTTGCAAAAAGCTTGATTCTTCTGACACAACAGTCTCG
AACTTAAGGCTAGAGCCACCATGATTGAACAAGATGGATTGCACGCAGGTTCTCCGGCCGCTTGGGTGGA
GAGGCTATTCGGCTATGACTGGGCACAACAGACAATCGGCTGCTCTGATGCCGCCGTGTTCCGGCTGTCA
GCGCAGGGGCGCCCGGTTCTTTTTGTCAAGACCGACCTGTCCGGTGCCCTGAATGAACTGCAGGACGAGG
CAGCGCGGCTATCGTGGCTGGCCACGACGGGCGTTCCTTGCGCAGCTGTGCTCGACGTTGTCACTGAAGC
GGGAAGGGACTGGCTGCTATTGGGCGAAGTGCCGGGGCAGGATCTCCTGTCATCTCACCTTGCTCCTGCC
GAGAAAGTATCCATCATGGCTGATGCAATGCGGCGGCTGCATACGCTTGATCCGGCTACCTGCCCATTCG
ACCACCAAGCGAAACATCGCATCGAGCGAGCACGTACTCGGATGGAAGCCGGTCTTGTCGATCAGGATGA
TCTGGACGAAGAGCATCAGGGGCTCGCGCCAGCCGAACTGTTCGCCAGGCTCAAGGCGCGCATGCCCGAC
GGCGAGGATCTCGTCGTGACCCATGGCGATGCCTGCTTGCCGAATATCATGGTGGAAAATGGCCGCTTTT
CTGGATTCATCGACTGTGGCCGGCTGGGTGTGGCGGACCGCTATCAGGACATAGCGTTGGCTACCCGTGA
TATTGCTGAAGAGCTTGGCGGCGAATGGGCTGACCGCTTCCTCGTGCTTTACGGTATCGCCGCTCCCGAT
TCGCAGCGCATCGCCTTCTATCGCCTTCTTGACGAGTTCTTCTGAGCGGGACTCTGGGGTTCGAAATGAC
CGACCAAGCGACGCCCAACCTGCCATCACGATGGCCGCAATAAAATATCTTTATTTTCATTACATCTGTG
TGTTGGTTTTTTGTGTGAATCGATAGCGATAAGGATCCGCGTATGGTGCACTCTCAGTACAATCTGCTCT
GATGCCGCATAGTTAAGCCAGCCCCGACACCCGCCAACACCCGCTGACGCGCCCTGACGGGCTTGTCTGC
TCCCGGCATCCGCTTACAGACAAGCTGTGACCGTCTCCGGGAGCTGCATGTGTCAGAGGTTTTCACCGTC
ATCACCGAAACGCGCGAGACGAAAGGGCCTCGTGATACGCCTATTTTTATAGGTTAATGTCATGATAATA
ATGGTTTCTTAGACGTCAGGTGGCACTTTTCGGGGAAATGTGCGCGGAACCCCTATTTGTTTATTTTTCT
AAATACATTCAAATATGTATCCGCTCATGAGACAATAACCCTGATAAATGCTTCAATAATATTGAAAAAG
GAAGAGTATGAGTATTCAACATTTCCGTGTCGCCCTTATTCCCTTTTTTGCGGCATTTTGCCTTCCTGTT
TTTGCTCACCCAGAAACGCTGGTGAAAGTAAAAGATGCTGAAGATCAGTTGGGTGCACGAGTGGGTTACA
TCGAACTGGATCTCAACAGCGGTAAGATCCTTGAGAGTTTTCGCCCCGAAGAACGTTTTCCAATGATGAG
CACTTTTAAAGTTCTGCTATGTGGCGCGGTATTATCCCGTATTGACGCCGGGCAAGAGCAACTCGGTCGC
CGCATACACTATTCTCAGAATGACTTGGTTGAGTACTCACCAGTCACAGAAAAGCATCTTACGGATGGCA
TGACAGTAAGAGAATTATGCAGTGCTGCCATAACCATGAGTGATAACACTGCGGCCAACTTACTTCTGAC
AACGATCGGAGGACCGAAGGAGCTAACCGCTTTTTTGCACAACATGGGGGATCATGTAACTCGCCTTGAT
CGTTGGGAACCGGAGCTGAATGAAGCCATACCAAACGACGAGCGTGACACCACGATGCCTGTAGCAATGG
CAACAACGTTGCGCAAACTATTAACTGGCGAACTACTTACTCTAGCTTCCCGGCAACAATTAATAGACTG
GATGGAGGCGGATAAAGTTGCAGGACCACTTCTGCGCTCGGCCCTTCCGGCTGGCTGGTTTATTGCTGAT
AAATCTGGAGCCGGTGAGCGTGGGTCTCGCGGTATCATTGCAGCACTGGGGCCAGATGGTAAGCCCTCCC
GTATCGTAGTTATCTACACGACGGGGAGTCAGGCAACTATGGATGAACGAAATAGACAGATCGCTGAGAT
AGGTGCCTCACTGATTAAGCATTGGTAACTGTCAGACCAAGTTTACTCATATATACTTTAGATTGATTTA
AAACTTCATTTTTAATTTAAAAGGATCTAGGTGAAGATCCTTTTTGATAATCTCATGACCAAAATCCCTT
AACGTGAGTTTTCGTTCCACTGAGCGTCAGACCCCGTAGAAAAGATCAAAGGATCTTCTTGAGATCCTTT
TTTTCTGCGCGTAATCTGCTGCTTGCAAACAAAAAAACCACCGCTACCAGCGGTGGTTTGTTTGCCGGAT
CAAGAGCTACCAACTCTTTTTCCGAAGGTAACTGGCTTCAGCAGAGCGCAGATACCAAATACTGTTCTTC
TAGTGTAGCCGTAGTTAGGCCACCACTTCAAGAACTCTGTAGCACCGCCTACATACCTCGCTCTGCTAAT
CCTGTTACCAGTGGCTGCTGCCAGTGGCGATAAGTCGTGTCTTACCGGGTTGGACTCAAGACGATAGTTA
CCGGATAAGGCGCAGCGGTCGGGCTGAACGGGGGGTTCGTGCACACAGCCCAGCTTGGAGCGAACGACCT
ACACCGAACTGAGATACCTACAGCGTGAGCTATGAGAAAGCGCCACGCTTCCCGAAGGGAGAAAGGCGGA
CAGGTATCCGGTAAGCGGCAGGGTCGGAACAGGAGAGCGCACGAGGGAGCTTCCAGGGGGAAACGCCTGG
TATCTTTATAGTCCTGTCGGGTTTCGCCACCTCTGACTTGAGCGTCGATTTTTGTGATGCTCGTCAGGGG
GGCGGAGCCTATGGAAAAACGCCAGCAACGCGGCCTTTTTACGGTTCCTGGCCTTTTGCTGGCCTTTTGC
TCACATGGCTCGACAGATCGATCTTCAATATTGGCCATTAGCCATATTATTCATTGGTTATATAGCATAA
ATCAATATTGGCTATTGGCCATTGCATACGTTGTATCTATATCATAATATGTACATTTATATTGGCTCAT
GTCCAATATGACCGCCATGTT
Features (pLannotate 1.2.2; 19 found; start..end, strand, type, name):
      3..380     +  enhancer       CMV enhancer: human cytomegalovirus immediate early enhancer
    381..592     +  promoter       CMV promoter: human cytomegalovirus (CMV) immediate early promoter
    753..885     +  intron         chimeric intron: chimera between introns from human β-globin and immunoglobulin heavy chain genes
    930..948     +  promoter       T7 promoter: promoter for bacteriophage T7 RNA polymerase
    960..3305    +  CDS            CTNNB1 (sequence partly withheld): protein involved both in cell-cell adhesion as part of the cadherin protein complex, and in gene transcription as part of the Wnt signaling pathway; CTNNB1; also known as catenin beta-1; related to Drosophila armadillo
   3333..3350    -  promoter       T3 promoter (fragment): promoter for bacteriophage T3 RNA polymerase
   3368..3489    -  polyA_signal   SV40 poly(A) signal: SV40 polyadenylation signal
   3512..3580    -  CDS            large T antigen (fragment): large T antigen from SV40 (simian virus 40)
   3604..3671    +  CDS            lacZα (fragment): LacZα fragment of β-galactosidase; lacZ fragment
   3675..4103    +  rep_origin     f1 ori (sequence partly withheld): f1 bacteriophage origin of replication; arrow indicates direction of (+) strand synthesis
   4131..4182    -  misc_feature   bom (fragment): basis of mobility region from pBR322
   4247..4604    +  promoter       SV40 promoter: SV40 enhancer and early promoter
   4655..5446    +  CDS            neo: KKA2_KLEPN - Also known as kan, nptII. Experimental evidence at protein level: Swiss-Prot protein existence level 1. Resistance to kanamycin, neomycin, paromomycin, ribostamycin, butirosin and gentamicin B. From Klebsiella pneumoniae.
   5513..5561    +  polyA_signal   poly(A) signal: synthetic polyadenylation signal
   5581..5635    -  misc_feature   bom (fragment): basis of mobility region from pBR322
   5737..5772    -  CDS            rop (fragment): Rop protein, which maintains plasmids at low copy number; rop
   5867..5971    +  promoter       AmpR promoter: bla
   5972..6832    +  CDS            AmpR: β-lactamase; bla; confers resistance to ampicillin, carbenicillin, and related antibiotics
   7003..7591    +  rep_origin     ori: high-copy-number ColE1/pMB1/pBR322/pUC origin of replication
