[The description below was written by a language model from this plasmid's Addgene catalogue record and pLannotate feature annotations shown in this document.]
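Description:
pCI-neo beta catenin S33Y is a mammalian expression plasmid built on the Promega pCI-neo backbone and carrying human beta-catenin (CTNNB1) with a serine-to-tyrosine substitution at residue 33. According to the depositor, this is the C-to-A missense change found in the SW48 colorectal cancer cell line. Ser33 lies in the N-terminal region of beta-catenin whose phosphorylation normally marks the protein for degradation, so mutants at this position are generally used as stabilised, constitutively signalling forms. The sequenced plasmid is about 7.8 kb, consistent with a roughly 5.5 kb backbone plus a roughly 2.35 kb insert. It is maintained in E. coli at high copy through a ColE1/pUC-type origin with ampicillin selection (β-lactamase). An f1 origin is also present and allows production of single-stranded DNA.

The CTNNB1 coding sequence is driven by the human cytomegalovirus immediate-early enhancer and promoter, followed by a chimeric β-globin/immunoglobulin intron that improves expression of the spliced transcript, and it is terminated by the SV40 polyadenylation signal. A T7 promoter sits just upstream of the insert and a T3 promoter fragment lies downstream; the T7 site serves for sequencing and could support in vitro transcription. No epitope tag or reporter is annotated. A separate cassette, consisting of the SV40 enhancer/early promoter, the neomycin phosphotransferase gene and a synthetic poly(A) signal, permits G418 selection of stable mammalian transfectants. The insert was cloned between XhoI (destroyed) and XbaI (retained), and the depositor notes that the NheI site is not intact and cannot be used for subcloning. The associated publication concerns activation of beta-catenin–Tcf signalling in colon cancer, and the plasmid is suited to expressing this mutant to study Wnt pathway activation in transfected cells.
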