Addgene plasmid #16519: pCI-neo beta catenin S33Y
Depositing lab: Bert Vogelstein. Publication: Activation of beta-catenin-Tcf signaling in colon cancer by mutations in beta-catenin or APC. Morin PJ, Sparks AB, Korinek V, Barker N, Clevers H, Vogelstein B, Kinzler KW. Science. 1997 Mar 21. 275(5307):1787-90. 10.1126/science.275.5307.1787 PubMed 9065402.
Backbone
  Vector backbone: pCI-neo
  Backbone manufacturer: Promega
  Backbone size w/o insert (bp): 5500
  Vector type: Mammalian Expression
  Selectable markers: Neomycin (select with G418)
Growth in bacteria
  Bacterial resistance: Ampicillin, 100 μg/mL
  Growth temperature: 37°C
  Growth strain: DH5alpha
  Copy number: High Copy
Gene/Insert
  Gene/Insert name: beta catenin
  Species: H. sapiens (human)
  Insert size (bp): 2350
  Mutation: S33Y (SW48 mutation)
  Entrez Gene: CTNNB1 (a.k.a. CTNNB, EVR7, MRD19, NEDSDV, armadillo)
  Cloning method: Restriction Enzyme; 5′ cloning site XhoI (destroyed during cloning); 3′ cloning site XbaI (not destroyed)
  Sequencing primers: 5′ T7
Terms and licenses: Academic/Nonprofit Terms; Industry Terms: Not Available to Industry
Depositor comments: SW48 has a C-to-A missense mutation that changes Ser33 to Tyr. Note that the NheI site is not intact and cannot be used for sub-cloning.
How to cite: pCI-neo beta catenin S33Y was a gift from Bert Vogelstein (Addgene plasmid # 16519 ; http://n2t.net/addgene:16519 ; RRID:Addgene_16519)
