>Addgene plasmid #16519 | pCI-neo beta catenin S33Y | addgene partial sequence | sequence record 23109 | 16519 with T7
ATTTGATGGAGTTGGACATGGCCATGGAACCAGACAGAAAAGCGGCTGTTAGTCACTGGCAGCAACAGTC
TTACCTGGACTATGGAATCCATTCTGGTGCCACTACCACAGCTCCTTCTCTGAGTGGTAAAGGCAATCCT
GAGGAAGAGGATGTGGATACCTCCCAAGTCCTGTATGAGTGGGAACAGGGATTTTCTCAGTCCTTCACTC
AAGAACAAGTAGCTGATATTGATGGACAGTATGCAATGACTCGAGCTCAGAGGGTACGAGCTGCTATGTT
CCCTGAGACATTAGATGAGGGCATGCAGATCCCATCTACACAGTTTGATGCTGCTCATCCCACTAATGTC
CAGCGTTTGGCTGAACCATCACAGATGCTGAAA
[281 nt withheld, positions 384-664]
