>Addgene plasmid #16519 | pCI-neo beta catenin S33Y | addgene partial sequence | sequence record 56893 | LNCX 5'-AGCTCGTTTAGTGAACCGTCAGATC-3'
TGCGGTAGTTTATCACAGTTAAATTGCTAACGCAGTCAGTGCTTCTGACACAACAGTCTCGAACTTAAGC
TGCAGTGACTCTCTTAAGGTAGCCTTGCAGAAGTTGGTCGTGAGGCACTGGGCAGGTAAGTATCAAGGTT
ACAAGACAGGTTTAAGGAGACCAATAGAAACTGGGCTTGTCGAGACAGAGAAGACTCTTGCGTTTCTGAT
AGGCACCTATTGGTCTTACTGACATCCACTTTGCCTTTCTCTCCACAGGTGTCCACTCCCAGTTCAATTA
CAGCTCTTAAGGCTAGAGTACTTAATACGACTCACTATAGGCTAGAACCACCATGGCTACTCAAGCTGAT
TTGATGGAGTTGGACATGGCCATGGAACCAGACAGAAAAGCGGCTGTTAGTCACTGGCAGCAACAGTCTT
ACCTGGACTATGGAATCCATTCTGGTGCCACTACCACAGCTCCTTCTCTGAGTGGTAAAGGCAATCCTGA
GGAAGAGGATGTGGATACCTCCCAAGTCCTGTATGAGTGGGAACAGGGATTTTCTCAGTCCTTCACTCAA
GAACAAGTAGCTGATATTGATGGACAGTATGCAATGACTCGAGCTCAGAGGGTACGAGCTGCTATGTTCC
CTGAGACATTAGATGAGGGCATGCAGATCCCATCTACACAGTTTGATGCTGCTCATCCCACTAATGTCCA
GCGTTTGGCTGAACCATCACAGATGCTGAAA
[208 nt withheld, positions 732-939]
